Addgene plasmid #1723: pPD187.24
Purpose: (Empty Backbone)
Depositing lab: Andrew Fire. Depositing organization: Carnegie Institution for Science.
Backbone
  Vector backbone: Unknown
  Backbone size (bp): 10669
  Vector type: Worm Expression
Growth in bacteria
  Bacterial resistance: Ampicillin, 100 μg/mL
  Growth temperature: 37°C
  Growth strain: DH5alpha
  Copy number: High Copy
Gene/Insert
  Gene/Insert name: None
  Tag / fusion protein: pie1tsa, SPGFPN, SPGFPC, pie13', T3p, OriF1<<, OriF1>>, lacZN, T7p
  Cloning method: Restriction Enzyme
Terms and licenses: Academic/Nonprofit Terms; Industry Terms: Not Available to Industry
Depositor comments: See Fire Lab Vector Kit Documentation 2005. Fire Lab Miniprep Number pPD187.24, Ligation number L7136.
How to cite: pPD187.24 was a gift from Andrew Fire (Addgene plasmid # 1723 ; http://n2t.net/addgene:1723 ; RRID:Addgene_1723)
