[The description below was written by a language model from this plasmid's Addgene catalogue record and pLannotate feature annotations shown in this document.]
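Description:
pPD187.24 is an empty-backbone worm expression vector from the 2005 C. elegans vector kit, about 10.7 kb in size. The record lists the parental backbone as unknown, but the annotated bacterial portion resembles a phagemid-type cloning plasmid. It has a high-copy ColE1/pUC origin and an ampicillin resistance gene (β-lactamase with its own promoter) for propagation and selection in E. coli. It also carries an f1 origin that allows single-stranded DNA production, and lac promoter/operator and lacZα remnants. T3 and T7 phage promoters flank the region holding the worm-specific sequences, which could in principle support in vitro transcription.

No insert is recorded. The catalogue's element list names "pie1tsa" and "pie13'", which suggests upstream and 3' regulatory sequences from the C. elegans pie-1 gene, surrounding a GFP coding region given as N- and C-terminal segments (SPGFPN, SPGFPC). The feature table is consistent with this, detecting two separate GFP-derived fragments on the forward strand. Such a split would be expected if the reporter is interrupted by introns, as is common in worm vectors, although the record does not say so. pie-1 regulatory regions are generally used to drive germline and early embryonic expression, so the vector probably serves as a scaffold for GFP fusions or reporters in those tissues; the record itself does not state a purpose beyond "empty backbone."

Reverse-strand matches to the snRNP E protein gene (snr-6) downstream of GFP probably reflect neighbouring genomic sequence carried in with the worm flanking DNA. Much of the plasmid, including the long stretch before GFP, is unannotated, so the promoter's exact extent cannot be determined from the feature table.
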