Features (pLannotate 1.2.2; 15 found; start..end, strand, type, name):
   3775..3954    +  CDS            (3-F)Tyr-EGFP (fragment): (3-F)Tyr-EGFP is a basic (constitutively fluorescent) green fluorescent protein published in 2004, derived from Aequorea victoria.
   4269..4430    +  CDS            (3-F)Tyr-EGFP (fragment): (3-F)Tyr-EGFP is a basic (constitutively fluorescent) green fluorescent protein published in 2004, derived from Aequorea victoria.
   4855..5058    -  CDS            SNRPE (fragment): RUXE_HUMAN - Experimental evidence at protein level: Swiss-Prot protein existence level 1. Plays role in pre-mRNA splicing as core component of the SMN- Sm complex that mediates spliceosomal snRNP assembly and as component of the spliceosomal U1, U2, U4 and U5 small nuclear ribonucleoproteins (snRNPs), the building blocks of the spliceosome (PubMed:11991638, PubMed:18984161, PubMed:23246290, PubMed:19325628, PubMed:23333303, PubMed:25555158, PubMed:26912367, PubMed:28502770, PubMed:28781166, PubMed:28076346). Component of both the pre-catalytic spliceosome B complex and activated spliceosome C
   5100..5156    -  CDS            snr-6 (fragment): RUXE_CAEEL - Protein inferred from homology: Swiss-Prot protein existence level 3. Associated with the spliceosome snRNP U1, U2, U4/U6 and U5. From Caenorhabditis elegans.
   7827..7845    -  promoter       T3 promoter: promoter for bacteriophage T3 RNA polymerase
   7888..7910    -  protein_bind   lac operator (fragment): The lac repressor binds to the lac operator to inhibit transcription in E. coli. This inhibition can be relieved by adding lactose or isopropyl-β-D-thiogalactopyranoside (IPTG). lac repressor encoded by lacI
   7914..7944    -  promoter       lac promoter: promoter for the E. coli lac operon
   7959..7980    -  protein_bind   CAP binding site: CAP binding activates transcription in the presence of cAMP. E. coli catabolite activator protein
   7993..8085    -  CDS            lacI (fragment): lac repressor; lacI; The lac repressor binds to the lac operator to inhibit transcription in E. coli. This inhibition can be relieved by adding lactose or isopropyl-β-D-thiogalactopyranoside (IPTG).
   8268..8856    -  rep_origin     ori: high-copy-number ColE1/pMB1/pBR322/pUC origin of replication
   9027..9887    -  CDS            AmpR: β-lactamase; bla; confers resistance to ampicillin, carbenicillin, and related antibiotics
   9888..9992    -  promoter       AmpR promoter: bla
  10019..10474   -  rep_origin     f1 ori (sequence partly withheld): f1 bacteriophage origin of replication; arrow indicates direction of (+) strand synthesis
  10479..10636   -  CDS            lacZα (fragment): LacZα fragment of β-galactosidase; lacZ fragment
  10639..10657   +  promoter       T7 promoter: promoter for bacteriophage T7 RNA polymerase
>Addgene plasmid #1723 | pPD187.24 | depositor full sequence | sequence record 329 | Author sequence
GAGCTCCACCGCGGTTTTGGCGCGGTGGCGGCCGCGCGGAAGATCTGGAAGTAAAATATTGTAATATTTT
CCCTAAATTTCACTTAAAAATAAGGATTTTTGCAACGTAAAACCTCAAAAATTCGCTGAAATTGACGATT
TTTGTTCAAAATTTTGAAAAACAGGGTTAATTTTAGCTGAAAATCTTCAATTTTGCCAGAAATTGGCTTT
TTTTCCGTCGCCACACGGAGAACTTGCCAAAAATGAAGACTTTTAGCCAATTTAGCCCTGAAAATTCGAG
TTTTGGGCGATTTTTGGTCTGAGAAGCCGTTTTCGCAGTATATTATATTTTCTCGTTAAATTTCATTTTA
AAATAAACATTTTGAACGTATAACCCCAAAAATTCGCTGCGCAATGGATGATTTTTGTCCAAAGTTTTGA
TAATTTTAGCTAAAAACCTCGAATTTTGGCAATTTTTCGTGCCGCATCGGCCGAAAGTTGACTTTTTTTG
GAATTATCATAATTTAATGCACATTTTGGTAGTTTATCTCACATAATCTGTCTGCAGGCGGGAAAAATTT
GAGATAAACTACTAAAAGATGCAAAACAAGGATGATAATTCCAGAAAATCAACTTCGGACCGTCTCGACA
CGGAAAATTGAGCGAAATTGGAGTTTTAAAATGATTTAGCCCTGAAAATTCGAGAAATTTAGGCGGTTTT
GGGTCTGAAAAGGCGTTTTCGCAGTATTTTCTCGCTAAATTTCATTTATTATCACATAATATCAGTACTT
AGGCGAATATCTTGTAGAAATGTTGGTTTTGTTCGATAATTCTCTACTTTTAGAGTCGATTCACGAGAAA
ATGTTGCACCATCTTACTTTTTTCCCTTGTAAAACATAGATTCTTCTGTACAATGAAAGAGAACACAATT
TCTTCGTGAAGCAACTCAAAAAGTAGAGAAAATTCGAACAAAACCCAACATTTCTACAAGATATTCGTCT
AAATAGTGATATAATGTGTTAATAAGCATATTTTAAATGAAATTTAGCGAAAAAACTGCGAAAATTTGTC
AAAAAAGCGAATTTCCATCCGATCAGCAGATCTCTAAAAGTTACATAAAATTGAAAGTTTTGTGGGGAAA
TTGTTTTAAAACACGCCTATGGTAATACGAGAACATAAAATTCTGAGAATGCGTATTACACAACATATTC
GACGCGCAAAATATAACTATATCTCGTAGCGAAAACTACAGTAATCCTTAAATGACTACTGTAGCGATTG
TGTCGATTTACGGGCTCGATTCTCGGAAAAAAAAATCATTTTTCAAATTTTGACAGCGATATTCAATTTT
TCTTCGTTTTTTCGTATTTCTCAGTCATTTTTGTGCTTATTTTTAATATTTTATTCATTAATAAATTAAT
TTAATTGAAAAACGTCCAGACGTATTTTTACATTTCCCGTCTATTTCCGTAATAGGCGGTTAATAACGTA
GAAATACGTCTGTATGAGTTTACTCATCAAAATGACACGAATATTGGACGTTTTTAAATCAAATTAATTT
ATTAATAGGTAAAATATTAAAAAATAAACACAAAAATGACAAAGGAATAGGAAAACACGAAGAGAAATTG
AGTATCGCTGTCAAAATTCGAAAAACGTGGATTTTTCCAAGAATCGAGCCCGTAAATCGACACATTCGCT
ACAGTAGTCATTTAAGGATTATTGTAGTTTTCGCTACGAGATACTTTGCGCGCCAAATATGTTGTGAAAT
ACGCATTCTCAGAATTTTATGTTCCCGTAATACCACAATGACCGAATATCATAATAAAAAAATTCAAAAA
CAATTTCTAGATTTTATATGATTTTTTGAAAATTGAAAAAATCTCAGTTTTCACCTAATTATATTTGAAT
TACCGCCAATTGAACTCGTTCGTTGGAGCGCGCTTGCATTATTTTCATTAATTAATTTTATTAATTTTCA
TTATTTCACTGATTTTCTTCATTTTTGAGGTTTTTTTTATCGGGAAATGAAAGAAATATACAAGAAAAAT
GCAAAATGTTTATTAAAAACTGAAATTAGTATTTCTCGGAGTTTTAGGCATTTTCAGTTACTTTTTAATA
AAGATTTTGCATTTTTCTTGTATATTTCTTTCATTTTCCGATTAAAAAACCCCAAAAATGAAGAAAATCA
GTGAAATAATGAAAATTAATTCAAATAACTAATGAAAATAATGCAAGCGCGCTCCAACCAACGAGTTCAA
TTGGCGGTAATTCAAATATAATTAGGTGAAAACTGAGATTTTTTCAATTTTCAAAAAATCATATAACATC
TAGACAATTTTTTTGAATTTTTTTATCATGATATTCGGTCATTGTGTCCCCATAGGCATGTTTTAAAGCA
ATTTCCACCTTTAAATAAAATCGAGAAAAAATGGCGTCAAAAGACATATGTAAAAGCTGTTTCTCTTTGT
ATATTCACACAGAATATAGCCCGATTTTGGAGGTGAAAAACCGGTTTTTTTGTATTCTTTACGCCACATA
AAGTGATATGGAAGAGAAAATCGACATATTTATGTACTTGGAGTACGAGTACATTGGAGAAAAAGGGTGA
ACTACTGGAAAATCTGGGAAATTTCAGAAAAAAATTCCGAAAAATCTTTTTTGCTGAAAAAAAAATTTGT
TCGAAATTTGGGAAATACTGGAAAATTTTCATCAAAATTAAAGCGATTTTTAACGTTTTTGCTTGGGAGA
TACTATTTGTAATTTTAATGTTTGGTGAGGACAACAGAAATGACCTTCAGCGTACGGAAAACGATTAAAA
GACACATTTGAATCGAAAATAGCGTGAAAAACATGAAAATATCGGAAAAATAGCTTTAAAATTGGATTTG
AAAGCAAAAAATGTATCAAAAATCGAGAAAAATGCTTGAAAAAGTTGAAAAACTCAAACAAAAAATCAAA
AAAGGTTTTTTTAAAAATCTGTGAGTATCGCAACGAAAGCACAACTTGAGGCATGCGCCTTTAAACCAAC
CGTAACCAAATTCGGAGGCAAAAAAAGATTTCTCGCTGTTTTTTCAGTTTTAAAATCACTTTTCACGTTT
CTTTTCGCAGTAATTCGTTTGCAAAACATCTGAAAAAATTTTATTTTATAAGAAATTATATAAAAATCGC
TATAAATTGAGTTTTTGCCCCCAAATTCAGCACGGAGCACTTCTCAATTAAATATAATTTTATTTTTTAA
CATTGAAAGCTTTCATAAAATTGAGCTTTGTTTGTAAATAATCAGTGAAAAAACACAGAAATCTTCAAAA
AATAAAGAAAAAGTTTTTAAAAATCTGTGAGTCCCGCAACGAAAATAAAACTTTAGGCATGCGCCTTTAA
ACCAACCGTAACCAAATTCGGCGGCAAAAATGGATTTCTCGCCGTTTTTTCAGTTTTACAATCACTTTTT
AGGTTTCTTTTTGCAGTATTTCGTTTCCCAAACAATTAAAAATCAAATTTTCTTTTCCAGATAGCTCAAA
CAGGATCCTATCGATTCGCGGCCGCTGTACACCCGGTAGAAAAAATGTCAAAAGGAGAGGAATTGTTCAC
CGGCGTCGTTCCAATCCTCGTTGAACTCGACGGCGACGTCAACGGGCACAAGTTTTCCGTCTCTGGAGAG
GGAGAGGGAGACGCAACCTACGGCAAATTGACCCTTAAATTCATTTGCACCACAGGTAAGTTTCGATTTT
TGCTATCTTTTTCACGATTTTTACTCTCTTTTTCTACTAACTAACCTCCTTTTTGAACATTTTTTCAGGA
AAATTGCCAGTTCCATGGCCAACATTGGTCACAACCTTCTGTTACGGCGTCCAATGCTTCTCGCGTTACC
CCGATCACATGAAAAGGCACGACTTTTTTAAATCCGCAATGCCAGAAGGATACGTACAAGAACGCACAAT
TTTCTTCAAAGATGACGGAAACTACAAGACAAGGTAAGTTTTTCCCAACTTTTTCGGACTTTTTGACCGC
TTTTTATACTAACTAACGGACTTTTTCGTCCTTTTTCAGGGCCGAAGTCAAGTTTGAAGGAGACACCCTC
GTCAACCGCATCGAACTTAAAGGAATTGACTTCAAAGAAGACGGAAACATTCTCGGACACAAACTCGAAT
ACAACTACAATTCTCACAACGTTTACATAATGGCCGACAAACAAAAGAACGGAATCAAGGTAAGTTTCGC
TTTTTGATGATTTTTGGACCATTTTTAGGAATTTTTCGATACTAACTAACTATTTTTGCCTGCTTTTTCA
GGTCAACTTCAAGATTCGTCACAACATTGAGGACGGAAGCGTCCAACTTGCTGACCATTACCAGCAAAAC
ACCCCGATTGGCGACGGACCCGTCCTCCTTCCGGACAACCACTACCTCTCAACACAGAGCGCCCTCTCGA
AAGACCCGAACGAGAAGAGGTAAGTTTATCGTTTTTCGACGATTTTTACCCATTTTTACGCCATTTTTGA
TACTAACTAACGCCTTTTTACCGATTTTTCAGGGACCACATGGTCCTTTTGGAATTTGTTACGGCCGCAG
GCATCACCCACGGCATGGACGAACTCTACAAATAGCATTCGTAGAATTCGCTAGCCGGCCATACAAGTAA
TCCGGATAATTTTGCCGTATTTTCCATATTTTGTTTTGTATATTTATCCACTCACCCCCTCTCTTTGTCC
TGTGAATGAACTTGTGCCAAAAAAGCCAAAAATAATTTACTTTTTTTAAAGACATATTAAAACTTGAAAA
CTTGGAACAATACGGTGCGAAAGCGAAACAGAGACAGAAAAATGAACAAAGAGATCCGTGAAAAGTGAAC
GATGATTTAGGCTTCTTGTTGGGCGGCGTGGATGAGAGTGATGTTGTCTCCTTTGAGAAGAATTCTGCCG
ATCTTGTTGCGTCCCTTCGTCTTCATGTTCACCTCCTCGGCTTCGTCGAACACGACATTCATGAACTCGT
CGAATCCGATGATGTAGCCCTCGAGACGGTGGGTGACATCCTCGTACAACCAGATTTGGACCCGAGTGCG
GTTTTGGAGATATCTGAAATTTGGGAAATTGTTTTCTACTGATTAGTGAAAAAATATTACCTGAAGATGA
GGTTCACAGGCTGAACCATCACTTTGTTGAGCTTTCTCGTCGACATTTTTGCGGGATGATCTGTAAAAAT
CAATATATTTTTTGAAAGACACAAATTTTTAAGATAAATATCAAGAAAACTCGATTTTAGCAGCTATTTA
AGCTCAAAAACTACAATTTATGGCTTTAAAACATAATTTTTCACATTTTACATAAATTTCAACGAAAAAA
AATGCCAAAAAACTTCAAATTTGAGCAGAAATCGGCTATTTTCTCGACAAAAATAATTTCGAAAATTCGT
TCAAAAAAGATGAGTACGCAAGCACCGTGACGCACAGTTGCGGACTTTGTAAACCGTACCCCTGCATAAA
AAGGCGGAATTTTGAATTTAATAAAATGCAGTTTAGAACAAAGAAAAGCACGGAGAGAATTGTGATAACT
AATTATTTGTATTTAATTTTAAATACTACATAAAACTGAAGATTGGAACGAGTTAAAGCTGGTATTTGCG
GTTTATAGCCCCAAAAGTTAAGGCTTGTTAGGCAATTATCGATAAAAACAACGAGAAATTCGTGAAATCG
GCAAAAATTTATAGAAAACGTTTGAATTAAATTAAATTTACGCTTTTGCCGCCAACACCTATCGAGACCC
TAGTTATAGGGGCGGAGCGTCATGGGAGCGCGCTTGCAACTCGATTTCAAAAAGTTTCGCTGTTTGTACA
ACATTCTCAGTTGTTCTTAATCAGTTAAATAAGTTTCAAAATTTTCAAAATCATAAAACACAGTTAATGC
TAAATTAAAGTCTAAAAAATCAGGTGATAAGGGGTTTGGACGACCAAAAAGCGACCTTCGCTCGAAAATT
GATAAACTAACTACACTTTTTCCGGAAAAATGATGGAAAAATCCTGATTTTCTTCGTTGAATCAATTTTT
GTTTCATTTTTAACACTTTCACATGAAATATTTCAGTTAAAATGCTCAAGCTAATTGGGTTTCTTATAAT
TTTGGGTCTCGCAACGGCCGACAAGTGCTCAGATTGTTTGGCTCAGGGGAAACAGTGAGTTGGAAGCTTA
CAATTCTGAGAATTCGTATTGCGCAGCTTATTTGACGCGCAAAATATGAAATATCACGTAGCGAAAACTA
CAGTAATTCTTTAAATAAGACTACTGTAGTGCCTATGTCGATTTACTGCCTCAACTTTCTTAATCAAGCT
CGTAAATCGACACCAGCTCTACAGTAGTCATAGTTTTCGCTACGAGATATTTTGCGCGTCAAATATGGTG
TGCAATACGCATTTTCAGAATTTTATGTTCTCGTAATATACCTTTTTTCAGCTGGTGTGTTACTGTAAAT
GCATGTGGATTTACGCCATGTGTCACTACAATTACAGTGAGTTTTTTTGAAGAAAAAAAAATTACCCATT
TGATCGCCAATTCCATTTTTCAAAAATCAATAAAAAAAAAAAATTTCGGCGATCAGAAACGTTACAGAAA
GCCCTAAACTGCCCGGAACTACCAGATAAAGCCCACGCTTACGATGATTCATTTATGAGGAATAAGGTAT
TGATCACACATTCTGCTGCCTACAATATGGACCCACAAAAGTGTTTTACGTAGGTTCACCTTCTAGATAA
ACCTTAAAAATCGATACTTTCAGTAGTAAAATGCCTTCGATGAAAGTTTCCAAAACAGTTAATGTCAATT
GTGATAGATATGGGCCAAGTGAGTTGTTTTATTAGCCCACGGATTTCTGGCTTCCCTCATAAATTGAAAA
GGAAGAGATTGCCGAACTAGACCATTTTGGCTCGGCGCGTTGCGTGTCACGTCGCGGCTCGATTGTAAAA
CTAAATGTATTGGTCCGTGTGGAGTACACGACTTTCCCTTTCCGGCAGGCGATTGTCAATGGAGCGCGAA
AAATTCAATGAGGAAGGCCAGAACCCCGTGTCTGTAGTTTTCTCAAAAAGTGGCAAAAACTCAATAATTG
CCAATTTTTGACTGCCAATAAAAATTTCACTAAATTTATTAAATTTATTTTAAGTTTTATTGAAATTTTT
TTAAAATTTCCCCACTGGCGCTAAAAAATCCAATTTTCAGAAGCAATGTGCTTCAGCTTCACGGCCATAG
ATACTGTCCAAAAAGTGATTGCAATGACGTTTAGAGGGACAGAAGGAGCAGCTCAATTGTCTGAAGAAAT
TTTGGATTTCTTCCAGTAAGTTCGGGAAATGGCAATTTAAAGTTTAATTGGATTTTTGTATTTTTTCTTC
TCACGACTACAGTTTTGCACATTTTTATGTTATAAAAAACCAAAAAAAAATTTTTTTGCCTTTTTTCTCA
GCTTACCACAAAACAATTTCGACCAAAAATAAATTGAAAAAATTAAAAAATTTTTTGCACGGTTTTCGGA
CTCAAAAAAAGCTGAATGTTCCTGGAACTATTTGTAAAATTCAAAATTCAAAATTTTCACGAATTCTCTA
AAAGGTTCCAGCAAATTCCACAACTTTCTTGAATTTTTCAAAAAAGTTCTTGAGCATTCAACAATTATTT
TTGGAATTTTCCAAAGGTTACAGGACGTTCCAATTTTTCAAAAAAATTTCTCGCAAAAAATGTTTTCTCA
GAAAATTTGAATTTCCCTCCACATAAAAGATTGTTCTCAAAAAATTTGCAAACACACATTTTCAGCGGAA
AAAAGGCGTTCTTCGACTCTGGAAGTGTATTCGAATATGGTACCCAGCTTTTGTTCCCTTTAGTGAGGGT
TAATTCCGAGCTTGGCGTAATCATGGTCATAGCTGTTTCCTGTGTGAAATTGTTATCCGCTCACAATTCC
ACACAACATAGGAGCCGGAAGCATAAAGTGTAAAGCCTGGGGTGCCTAATGAGTGAGGTAACTCACATTA
ATTGCGTTGCGCTCACTGCCCGCTTTCCAGTCGGGAAACCTGTCGTGCCAGCTGCATTAATGAATCGGCC
AACGCGCGGGGAGAGGCGGTTTGCGTATTGGGCGCTCTTCCGCTTCCTCGCTCACTGACTCGCTGCGCTC
GGTCGTTCGGCTGCGGCGAGCGGTATCAGCTCACTCAAAGGCGGTAATACGGTTATCCACAGAATCAGGG
GATAACGCAGGAAAGAACATGTGAGCAAAAGGCCAGCAAAAGGCCAGGAACCGTAAAAAGGCCGCGTTGC
TGGCGTTTTTCCATAGGCTCGGCCCCCCTGACGAGCATCACAAAAATCGACGCTCAAGTCAGAGGTGGCG
AAACCCGACAGGACTATAAAGATACCAGGCGTTCCCCCCTGGAAGCTCCCTCGTGCGCTCTCCTGTTCCG
ACCCTGCCGCTTACCGGATACCTGTCCGCCTTTCTCCCTTCGGGAAGCGTGGCGCTTTCTCAATGCTCAC
GCTGTAGGTATCTCAGTTCGGTGTAGGTCGTTCGCTCCAAGCTGGGCTGTGTGCACGAACCCCCCGTTCA
GCCCGACCGCTGCGCCTTATCCGGTAACTATCGTCTTGAGTCCAACCCGGTAAGACACGACTTATCGCCA
CTGGCAGCAGCCACTGGTAACAGGATTAGCAGAGCGAGGTATGTAGGCGGTGCTACAGAGTTCTTGAAGT
GGTGGCCTAACTACGGCTACACTAGAAGGACAGTATTTGGTATCTGCGCTCTGCTGAAGCCAGTTACCTT
CGGAAAAAGAGTTGGTAGCTCTTGATCCGGCAAACAAACCACCGCTGGTAGCGGTGGTTTTTTTGTTTGC
AAGCAGCAGATTACGCGCAGAAAAAAAGGATCTCAAGAAGATCCTTTGATCTTTTCTACGGGGTCTGACG
CTCAGTGGAACGAAAACTCACGTTAAGGGATTTTGGTCATGAGATTATCAAAAAGGATCTTCACCTAGAT
CCTTTTAAATTAAAAATGAAGTTTTAAATCAATCTAAAGTATATATGAGTAAACTTGGTCTGACAGTTAC
CAATGCTTAATCAGTGAGGCACCTATCTCAGCGATCTGTCTATTTCGTTCATCCATAGTTGCCTGACTGC
CCGTCGTGTAGATAACTACGATACGGGAGGGCTTACCATCTGGCCCCAGTGCTGCAATGATACCGCGAGA
CCCACGCTCACCGGCTCCAGATTTATCAGCAATAAACCAGCCAGCCGGAAGGGCCGAGCGCAGAAGTGGT
CCTGCAACTTTATCCGCCTCCATCCAGTCTATTAATTGTTGCCGGGAAGCTAGAGTAAGTAGTTCGCCAG
TTAATAGTTTGCGCAACGTTGTTGCCATTGCTACAGGCATCGTGGTGTCACGCTCGTCGTTTGGTATGGC
TTCATTCAGCTCCGGTTCCCAACGATCAAGGCGAGTTACATGATCCCCCATGTTGTGAAAAAAAGCGGTT
AGCTCCTTCGGTCCTCCGATCGTTGTCAGAAGTAAGTTGGCCGCAGTGTTATCACTCATGCTTATGGCAG
CACTGCATAATTCTCTTACTGTCATGCCATCCGTAAGATGCTTTTCTGTGACTGGTGAGTACTCAACCAA
GTCATTCTGAGAATAGTGTATGCGGCGACCGAGTTGCTCTTGCCCGGCGTCAATACGGGATAATACCGCG
CCACATAGCAGAACTTTAAAAGTGCTCATCATTGGAAAACGTTCTTCGGGGCGAAAACTCTCAAGGATCT
TACCGCTGTTGAGATCCAGTTCGATGTAACCCACTCGTGCACCCAACTGATCTTCAGCATCTTTTACTTT
CACCAGCGTTTCTGGGTGAGCAAAAACAGGAAGGCAAAATGCCGCAAAAAAGGGAATAAGGGCGACACGG
AAATGTTGAATACTCATACTCTTCCTTTTTCAATATTATTGAAGCATTTATCAGGGTTATTGTCTCATGA
GCGGATACATATTTGAATGTATTTAGAAAAATAAACAAATAGGGGTTCCGCGCACATTTCCCCGAAAAGT
GCCACCTGAAATTGTAAACGTTAATATTTTGTTAAAATTCGCGTTAAATTTTTGTTAAATCAGCTCATTT
TTTAACCAATAGGCCGAAATCGGCAAAATCCCTTATAAATCAAAAGAATAGACCGAGATAGGGT
[37 nt withheld, positions 10145-10181]
AAAGAACGTGGACTCCAACGTCAAAGG
[49 nt withheld, positions 10209-10257]
T
[91 nt withheld, positions 10259-10349]
G
[124 nt withheld, positions 10351-10474]
CCCATTCGCCATTCAGGCTACGCAACTGTTGGGAAGGGCGATCGGTGCGGGCCTCTTCGCTATTACGCCA
GCTGGCGAAGGGGGGATGTGCTGCAAGGCGATTAAGTTGGGTAACGCCAGGGTTTTCCCAGTCACGACGT
TGTAAAACGACGGCCAGTGAATTGTAATACGACTCACTATAGGGCGAATTG
