>Addgene plasmid #1723 | pPD187.24 | addgene partial sequence | sequence record 16845 | 1723_m13reverse
GCGATACCTCCTAAGGGACAAAAGCTGGTACCATATTCGAATACACTTCCAGAGTCGAAGAACGCCTTTT
TTCCGCTGAAAATGTGTGTTTGCAAATTTTTTGAGAACAATCTTTTATGTGGAGGGAAATTCAAATTTTC
TGAGAAAACATTTTTTGCGAGAAATTTTTTTGAAAAATTGGAACGTCCTGTAACCTTTGGAAAATTCCAA
AAATAATTGTTGAATGCTCAAGAACTTTTTTGAAAAATTCAAGAAAGTTGTGGAATTTGCTGGAACCTTT
TAGAGAATTCGTGAAAATTTTGAATTTTGAATTTTACAAATAGTTCCAGGAACATTCAGCTTTTTTTGAG
TCCGAAAACCGTGCAAAAAATTTTTTAATTTTTTCAATTTATTTTTGGTCGAAATTGTTTTGTGGTAAGC
TGAGAAAAAAGGCAAAAAAATTTTTTTTTGGTTTTTTATAACATAAAAATGTGCAAAACTGTAGTCGTGA
GAAGAAAAAATACAAAAATCCAATTAAACTTTAAATTGCCATTTCCCGAACTTACTGGAAGAAATCCAAA
ATTTCTTCAGACAATTGAGCTGCTCCTTCTGTCCCTCTAAACGTCATTGCAATCACTTTTTGGACAGTAT
CTATGGCCGTGAAGCTGAAGCACATTGCTTCTGAAAATTGGATTTTTTAGCGCCAGTGGGGAAATTTTAA
AAAAATTTCAATAAAACTTAAAATAAATTTAATAAATTTAGTGAAATTTTTATTGGCAGTCAAAAATTGG
CAATTATTGAGTTTTTGCCACTTTTTGAGAAAACTACAGACACGGGGTTCTGGCCTTCCTCATTGAATTT
TTCGCGCTCCATTGACAATCGCCTGCCGGAAAGGGAAAGTCGTGTACTCCACACGGACCAATACATTTAG
TTTTACAATCGAGCCGCGACGTGACACGCAACGCGCCGAGCCAAAANGGTCTAGTTCGGCAATCNCNTCC
CTTTTCAATTNANGAGGGAAGCCNGAAATCCGNGGGCTAAAAAACCACCCCCCTGGGCCCNTATCNATCC
NATTGACNTTACCGGTTTGGAACCTTCCCCNNAGGCATTTNNCACCGAAAGNANCNATTTTTANGGNTTA
NCNAGAAGGGGNACCCCCNNAAAACCCNTTTGGGGGGCCCCTTTGGNAGGCCNCCNAANGGGGNANCNAA
CCNTATCCCCCNAAAAGNAACCCCCCAAGNNGGGNCTTNTNNGGAAATCCCGGCNNNTTAGGGCTTCNGG
AACGTTCCGANCCCCCAAATTTTTTTTTTTTGGNTTTTGAAAAGGAATGGNCC
